>Addgene plasmid #184305 | I248L | addgene full sequence | sequence record 362188 | Addgene NGS Result
GGAATCCACGAGACTACTTACAATTCTATCATGAAGTGTGCTGCAGCTATTAGAAAGGACTTGTACGCAA
ATACGGTCCTGAGTGGAGGAACTACGATGTACCCAGGTATTGCAGATAGAATGCAAAAGGAAATCACGGC
CTTGGCTCCATCTACTATGAAAATTAAAATCATCGCACCACCTGAGCGTAAGTATTCTGTTTGGATAGGC
GGTTCTATATTGGCCTCTCTTAGTACATTCCAACAAATGTGGATCTCTAAACAGGAATACGATGAATCAG
GACCAAGTATCGTCCACCGTAAGTGCTTTGGTGGAAGTGGAGGTAGTGGTGGATCCCTTGAAGTATTGTT
TCAGGGCGCTTCTAGAGGAGGATCTGGAGGATCAAGTGGAGGTTCTGCCTCTGATAAGCCCGACATGGCT
GAGATAGAGAAGTTTGATAAATCTAAATTGAAAAAAACTGAGACCCAAGAGAAGAATCCATTGCCATCTA
AGGAAACGATTGAACAGGAAAAGCAGGCTGGTGAAAGTGCGGCCGCCAGCTTTCTAGAACAAAAACTCAT
CTCAGAAGAGGATCTGAATAGCGCCGTCGACCATCATCATCATCATCATTGAGTTTGTAGCCTTAGACAT
GACTGTTCCTCAGTTCAAGTTGGGCACTTACGAGAAGACCGGTCTTGCTAGATTCTAATCAAGAGGATGT
CAGAATGCCATTTGCCTGAGAGATGCAGGCTTCATTTTTGATACTTTTTTATTTGTAACCTATATAGTAT
AGGATTTTTTTTGTCATTTTGTTTCTTCTCGTACGAGCTTGCTCCTGATCAGCCTATCTCGCAGCTGATG
AATATCTTGTGGTAGGGGTTTGGGAAAATCATTCGAGTTTGATGTTTTTCTTGGTATTTCCCACTCCTCT
TCAGAGTACAGAAGATTAAGTGAGACCTTCGTTTGTGCGGATCCCCCACACACCATAGCTTCAAAATGTT
TCTACTCCTTTTTTACTCTTCCAGATTTTCTCGGACTCCGCGCATCGCCGTACCACTTCAAAACACCCAA
GCACAGCATACTAAATTTCCCCTCTTTCTTCCTCTAGGGTGTCGTTAATTACCCGTACTAAAGGTTTGGA
AAAGAAAAAAGAGACCGCCTCGTTTCTTTTTCTTCGTCGAAAAAGGCAATAAAAATTTTTATCACGTTTC
TTTTTCTTGAAAATTTTTTTTTTTGATTTTTTTCTCTTTCGATGACCTCCCATTGATATTTAAGTTAATA
AACGGTCTTCAATTTCTCAAGTTTCAGTTTCATTTTTCTTGTTCTATTACAACTTTTTTTACTTCTTGCT
CATTAGAAAGAAAGCATAGCAATCTAATCTAAGGGCGGTGTTGACAATTAATCATCGGCATAGTATATCG
GCATAGTATAATACGACAAGGTGAGGAACTAAACCATGGCCAAGTTGACCAGTGCCGTTCCGGTGCTCAC
CGCGCGCGACGTCGCCGGAGCGGTCGAGTTCTGGACCGACCGGCTCGGGTTCTCCCGGGACTTCGTGGAG
GACGACTTCGCCGGTGTGGTCCGGGACGACGTGACCCTGTTCATCAGCGCGGTCCAGGACCAGGTGGTGC
CGGACAACACCCTGGCCTGGGTGTGGGTGCGCGGCCTGGACGAGCTGTACGCCGAGTGGTCGGAGGTCGT
GTCCACGAACTTCCGGGACGCCTCCGGGCCGGCCATGACCGAGATCGGCGAGCAGCCGTGGGGGCGGGAG
TTCGCCCTGCGCGACCCGGCCGGCAACTGCGTGCACTTCGTGGCCGAGGAGCAGGACTGACACGTCCGAC
GCGGCCCGACGGGTCCGAGGCCTCGGAGATCCGTCCCCCTTTTCCTTTGTCGATATCATGTAATTAGTTA
TGTCACGCTTACATTCACGCCCTCCCCCCACATCCGCTCTAACCGAAAAGGAAGGAGTTAGACAACCTGA
AGTCTAGGTCCCTATTTATTTTTTTATAGTTATGTTAGTATTAAGAACGTTATTTATATTTCAAATTTTT
CTTTTTTTTCTGTACAGACGCGTGTACGCATGTAACATTATACTGAAAACCTTGCTTGAGAAGGTTTTGG
GACGCTCGAAGGCTTTAATTTGCAAGCTGGAGACCAACATGTGAGCAAAAGGCCAGCAAAAGGCCAGGAA
CCGTAAAAAGGCCGCGTTGCTGGCGTTTTTCCATAGGCTCCGCCCCCCTGACGAGCATCACAAAAATCGA
CGCTCAAGTCAGAGGTGGCGAAACCCGACAGGACTATAAAGATACCAGGCGTTTCCCCCTGGAAGCTCCC
TCGTGCGCTCTCCTGTTCCGACCCTGCCGCTTACCGGATACCTGTCCGCCTTTCTCCCTTCGGGAAGCGT
GGCGCTTTCTCATAGCTCACGCTGTAGGTATCTCAGTTCGGTGTAGGTCGTTCGCTCCAAGCTGGGCTGT
GTGCACGAACCCCCCGTTCAGCCCGACCGCTGCGCCTTATCCGGTAACTATCGTCTTGAGTCCAACCCGG
TAAGACACGACTTATCGCCACTGGCAGCAGCCACTGGTAACAGGATTAGCAGAGCGAGGTATGTAGGCGG
TGCTACAGAGTTCTTGAAGTGGTGGCCTAACTACGGCTACACTAGAAGAACAGTATTTGGTATCTGCGCT
CTGCTGAAGCCAGTTACCTTCGGAAAAAGAGTTGGTAGCTCTTGATCCGGCAAACAAACCACCGCTGGTA
GCGGTGGTTTTTTTGTTTGCAAGCAGCAGATTACGCGCAGAAAAAAAGGATCTCAAGAAGATCCTTTGAT
CTTTTCTACGGGGTCTGACGCTCAGTGGAACGAAAACTCACGTTAAGGGATTTTGGTCATGAGATCAGAT
CTAACATCCAAAGACGAAAGGTTGAATGAAACCTTTTTGCCATCCGACATCCACAGGTCCATTCTCACAC
ATAAGTGCCAAACGCAACAGGAGGGGATACACTAGCAGCAGACCGTTGCAAACGCAGGACCTCCACTCCT
CTTCTCCTCAACACCCACTTTTGCCATCGAAAAACCAGCCCAGTTATTGGGCTTGATTGGAGCTCGCTCA
TTCCAATTCCTTCTATTAGGCTACTAACACCATGACTTTATTAGCCTGTCTATCCTGGCCCCCCTGGCGA
GGTTCATGTTTGTTTATTTCCGAATGCAACAAGCTCCGCATTACACCCGAACATCACTCCAGATGAGGGC
TTTCTGAGTGTGGGGTCAAATAGTTTCATGTTCCCCAAATGGCCCAAAACTGACAGTTTAAACGCTGTCT
TGGAACCTAATATGACAAAAGCGTGATCTCATCCAAGATGAACTAAGTTTGGTTCGTTGAAATGCTAACG
GCCAGTTGGTCAAAAAGAAACTTCCAAAAGTCGGCATACCGTTTGTCTTGTTTGGTATTGATTGACGAAT
GCTCAAAAATAATCTCATTAATGCTTAGCGCAGTCTCTCTATCGCTTCTGAACCCCGGTGCACCTGTGCC
GAAACGCAAATGGGGAAACACCCGCTTTTTGGATGATTATGCATTGTCTCCACATTGTATGCTTCCAAGA
TTCTGGTGGGAATACTGCTGATAGCCTAACGTTCATGATCAAAATTTAACTGTTCTAACCCCTACTTGAC
AGCAATATATAAACAGAAGGAAGCTGCCCTGTCTTAAACCTTTTTTTTTATCATCATTATTAGCTTACTT
TCATAATTGCGACTGGTTCCAATTGACAAGCTTTTGATTTTAACGACTTTTAACGACAACTTGAGAAGAT
CAAAAAACAACTAATTATTCGAAACGAGGAATTCATGTGTGATGAGGAGGTAGCCGCCTTGGTTGTGGAT
AACGGTTCAGGTATGTGTAAAGCAGGTTTTGCTGGGGACGACGCCCCTAGAGCTGTTTTCCCTTCTATTG
TAGGTCGACCCCGTCATCAAGGCGTAATGGTCGGCATGGGTCAAAAAGACTCTTACGTGGGAGACGAAGC
TCAATCTAAAAGAGGAATATTGACATTGAAGTACCCAATTGAGCATGGTATAGTTACTAACTGGGATGAC
ATGGAGAAAATCTGGCATCACACATTCTACAACGAATTGAGAGTGGCACCTGAAGAGCATCCAGTCTTAT
TGACAGAGGCTCCTCTTAATCCAAAAGCCAATAGAGAAAAAATGACCCAAATAATGTTCGAGACTTTCAA
CACTCCAGCCATGTATGTCGCCATCCAAGCTGTATTGTCCTTGTATGCTTCAGGCAGAACCACGGGAATA
GTTTTAGACTCAGGAGATGGGGTCTCTCATACTGTACCAATATACGAAGGTTATGCTTTACCTCATGCTA
TTTTGCGTCTAGATTTGGCTGGCCGTGACCTGACTGATTACCTTATGAAAATTCTTACAGAACGAGGGTA
CTCCTTTACCACAACTGCTGAGCGTGAGATTGTCAGAGATATTAAGGAAAAATTGTGTTACGTTGCCCTT
GATTTTGAACAGGAAATGGCTACAGCTGCATCTAGTAGTTCACTTGAGAAGTCTTACGAATTGCCAGACG
GTCAGGTTTTGACCATCGGCAACGAAAGATTTCGATGTCCTGAGGCCCTGTTCCAGCCATCATTTTTGGG
AATGGAGGCATGT
Features (pLannotate 1.2.2; 11 found; start..end, strand, type, name):
    400..528     +  CDS            TMSB4: TYB4_BOVIN - Also known as THYB4. Experimental evidence at protein level: Swiss-Prot protein existence level 1. Seraspenide inhibits the entry of hematopoietic pluripotent stem cells into the S-phase. From Bos taurus (Bovine).
    592..609     +  CDS            capTEV™ (fragment): composite tag for in vivo biotinylation, TEV protease cleavage, and 6xHis tagging
    620..685     +  CDS            AOX1 (fragment): ALOX1_KOMPC - Experimental evidence at protein level: Swiss-Prot protein existence level 1. Major isoform of alcohol oxidase, which catalyzes the oxidation of methanol to formaldehyde and hydrogen peroxide, the first step in the methanol utilization pathway of methylotrophic yeasts. From Komagataella phaffii (strain ATCC 76273 / CBS 7435 / CECT 11047 / NRRL Y-11430 / Wegner 21-1) (Yeast) (Pichia pastoris).
    689..935     +  terminator     AOX1 terminator: Pichia pastoris AOX1; transcription terminator for AOX1
    956..1363    +  promoter       TEF1 promoter: S. cerevisiae TEF1; promoter for EF-1α
   1370..1417    +  promoter       EM7 promoter: synthetic bacterial promoter&nbsp
   1436..1810    +  CDS            BleoR: antibiotic-binding protein; Sh ble from Streptoalloteichus hindustanus; confers resistance to bleomycin, phleomycin, and Zeocin™
   1876..2123    +  terminator     CYC1 terminator: S. cerevisiae CYC1; transcription terminator for CYC1
   2198..2786    -  rep_origin     ori: high-copy-number ColE1/pMB1/pBR322/pUC origin of replication
   2868..3806    +  promoter       AOX1 promoter: Pichia pastoris AOX1; inducible promoter, regulated by methanol
   3815..309     +  CDS            Act5C (across the origin): ACT1_DROME - Experimental evidence at protein level: Swiss-Prot protein existence level 1. Multiple isoforms are involved in various cellular functions such as cytoskeleton structure, cell mobility, chromosome movement and muscle contraction. From Drosophila melanogaster (Fruit fly).
