[The description below was written by a language model from this plasmid's Addgene catalogue record and pLannotate feature annotations shown in this document.]
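Description:
I248L is a yeast expression plasmid built on the Invitrogen pPICZ B backbone for producing a mutant Drosophila melanogaster cytoplasmic actin (Act5C carrying the I248L substitution) in the methylotrophic yeast Pichia pastoris. The depositor notes that it can be expressed in strain GS115. The sequenced plasmid is 4,633 nt. It replicates in E. coli from a high-copy ColE1/pUC-type origin and has no yeast replication origin annotated, as expected for pPICZ vectors, which are normally integrated into the Pichia genome. One Sh ble (BleoR) cassette provides Zeocin selection in both hosts. It is driven by tandem S. cerevisiae TEF1 and synthetic bacterial EM7 promoters and ends at the CYC1 terminator.

The insert was cloned between EcoRI and NotI, downstream of the methanol-inducible AOX1 promoter and upstream of the AOX1 terminator. In the feature table the Act5C coding sequence spans the numbering origin of the circular record. It is followed by a thymosin β4 coding sequence, which the annotation matches to the bovine protein, and then by a short fragment corresponding to the hexahistidine tag. The product is therefore actin fused at its C terminus to β-thymosin and 6xHis. Thymosin β4 is a G-actin-sequestering peptide, so fusing it to actin is generally understood to keep the recombinant protein monomeric during expression, and the His tag allows affinity purification. The record does not describe how the fusion partner is removed.

The stated purpose is to study the dynamics of monomeric (G-) actin by NMR spectroscopy. The record does not explain the role of the isoleucine-to-leucine change at position 248.
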