Addgene plasmid #184305: I248L
Purpose: To study dynamics of G-actin using NMR spectroscopy.
Depositing lab: Michael Rosen. Depositing organization: University of Texas Southwestern Medical Center. Publication: Bound nucleotide can control the dynamic architecture of monomeric actin. Ali R, Zahm JA, Rosen MK. Nat Struct Mol Biol. 2022 Apr;29(4):320-328. doi: 10.1038/s41594-022-00743-5. Epub 2022 Mar 24. PubMed 35332323.
Backbone
  Vector backbone: pPICZ B
  Backbone manufacturer: Invitrogen
  Backbone size w/o insert (bp): 3328
  Vector type: Yeast Expression
  Selectable markers: Zeocin
Growth in bacteria
  Bacterial resistance: Bleocin (Zeocin), 50 μg/mL
  Growth temperature: 37°C
  Growth strain: DH5alpha
  Copy number: Unknown
Gene/Insert
  Gene/Insert name: Act5C
  Species: D. melanogaster (fly)
  Insert size (bp): 1431
  Mutation: I248L
  Entrez Gene: Act5C (a.k.a. Dmel_CG4027, A, A4V404_DROME, ACT, ACT1_DROME, ACT5C, Ac5C, Act, Act-5C, Act5, Act5c, Actin, Actin/BAP47, Actin5C, ArpA, BAP47, Bap47, CG4027, Dmel\CG4027, F-ACTIN, F-Actin, F-actin, G-actin, M32055, T11, act, act 5C, act5C, actin, actin5C, actomyosin, anon-EST:fe2D2, beta-Actin, beta-actin, beta-actin/Bap47, chrX:5748184..5748304, cyt5C, f-actin, l(1)G0009, l(1)G0010, l(1)G0025, l(1)G0079, l(1)G0117, l(1)G0177, l(1)G0245, l(1)G0330, l(1)G0420, l(1)G0486)
  Promoter: AOX1
  Tag / fusion protein: B-Thymosin followedby hexahistidine tag (C terminal on insert)
  Cloning method: Restriction Enzyme; 5′ cloning site EcoRI (not destroyed); 3′ cloning site NotI (not destroyed)
  Sequencing primers: 5′ 5'-GACTGGTTCCAATTGACAAGC-3'; 3′ 5'-GCAAATGGCATTCTGACATCC-3'
Resource information
  A portion of this plasmid was derived from a plasmid made by: Lab stock
Terms and licenses: Academic/Nonprofit Terms; Industry Terms: Not Available to Industry
Depositor comments: Insert was expressed in fusion with beta-thymosin4. Can be expressed in GS115.
How to cite: I248L was a gift from Michael Rosen (Addgene plasmid # 184305 ; http://n2t.net/addgene:184305 ; RRID:Addgene_184305)
